>Addgene plasmid #193408 | pNC-121-SubN | addgene full sequence | sequence record 379631 | Addgene NGS Result
TGAGCGTCGGAAAGGCGCTCGGTCTTGCCTTGCTCGTCGGTGATGTACTTCACCAGCTCCGCGAAGTCGC
TCTTCTTGATGGAGCGCATGGGGACGTGCTTGGCAATCACGCGCACCCCCCGGCCGTTTTAGCGGCTAAA
AAAGTCATGGCTCTGCCCTCGGGCGGACCACGCCCATCATGACCTTGCCAAGCTCGTCCTGCTTCTCTTC
GATCTTCGCCAGCAGGGCGAGGATCGTGGCATCACCGAACCGCGCCGTGCGCGGGTCGTCGGTGAGCCAG
AGTTTCAGCAGGCCGCCCAGGCGGCCCAGGTCGCCATTGATGCGGGCCAGCTCGCGGACGTGCTCATAGT
CCACGACGCCCGTGATTTTGTAGCCCTGGCCGACGGCCAGCAGGTAGGCCGACAGGCTCATGCCGGCCGC
CGCCGCCTTTTCCTCAATCGCTCTTCGTTCGTCTGGAAGGCAGTACACCTTGATAGGTGGGCTGCCCTTC
CTGGTTGGCTTGGTTTCATCAGCCATCCGCTTGCCCTCATCTGTTACGCCGGCGGTAGCCGGCCAGCCTC
GCAGAGCAGGATTCCCGTTGAGCACCGCCAGGTGCGAATAAGGGACAGTGAAGAAGGAACACCCGCTCGC
GGGTGGGCCTACTTCACCTATCCTGCCCGGCTGACGCCGTTGGATACACCAAGGAAAGTCTACACGAACC
CTTTGGCAAAATCCTGTATATCGTGCGAAAAAGGATGGATATACCGAAAAAATCGCTATAATGACCCCGA
AGCAGGGTTATGCAGCGGAAAAGCGCCACGCTTCCCGAAGGGAGAAAGGCGGACAGGTATCCGGTAAGCG
GCAGGGTCGGAACAGGAGAGCGCACGAGGGAGCTTCCAGGGGGAAACGCCTGGTATCTTTATAGTCCTGT
CGGGTTTCGCCACCTCTGACTTGAGCGTCGATTTTTGTGATGCTCGTCAGGGGGGCGGAGCCTATGGAAA
AACGCCAGCAACGCGGCCTTTTTACGGTTCCTGGCCTTTTGCTGGCCTTTTGCTCACATGTTCTTTCCTG
CGTTATCCCCTGATTCTGTGGATAACCGTATTACCGCCTTTGAGTGAGCTGATACCGCTCGCCGCAGCCG
AACGACCGAGCGCAGCGAGTCAGTGAGCGAGGAAGCGGAAGAGCGCCAGAAGGCCGCCAGAGAGGCCGAG
CGCGGCCGTGAGGCTTGGACGCTAGGGCAGGGCATGAAAAAGCCCGTAGCGGGCTGCTACGGGCGTCTGA
CGCGGTGGAAAGGGGGAGGGGATGTTGTCTACATGGCTCTGCTGTAGTGAGTGGGTTGCGCTCCGGCAGC
GGTCCTGATCAATCGTCACCCTTTCTCGGTCCTTCAACGTTCCTGACAACGAGCCTCCTTTTCGCCAATC
CATCGACAATCACCGCGAGTCCCTGCTCGAACGCTGCGTCCGGACCGGCTTCGTCGAAGGCGTCTATCGC
GGCCCGCAACAGCGGCGAGAGCGGAGCCTGTTCAACGGTGCCGCCGCGCTCGCCGGCATCGCTGTCGCCG
GCCTGCTCCTCAAGCACGGCCCCAACAGTGAAGTAGCTGATTGTCATCAGCGCATTGACGGCGTCCCCGG
CCGAAAAACCCGCCTCGCAGAGGAAGCGAAGCTGCGCGTCGGCCGTTTCCATCTGCGGTGCGCCCGGTCG
CGTGCCGGCATGGATGCGCGCGCCATCGCGGTAGGCGAGCAGCGCCTGCCTGAAGCTGCGGGCATTCCCG
ATCAGAAATGAGCGCCAGTCGTCGTCGGCTCTCGGCACCGAATGCGTATGATTCTCCGCCAGCATGGCTT
CGGCCAGTGCGTCGAGCAGCGCCCGCTTGTTCCTGAAGTGCCAGTAAAGCGCCGGCTGCTGAACCCCCAA
CCGTTCCGCCAGTTTGCGTGTCGTCAGACCGTCTACGCCGACCTCGTTCAACAGGTCCAGGGCGGCACGG
ATCACTGTATTCGGCTGCAACTTTGTCATGCTTGACACTTTATCACTGATAAACATAATATGTCCACCAA
CTTATCAGTGATAAAGAATCCGCGCGTTCAATCGGACCAGCGGAGGCTGGTCCGGAGGCCAGACGTGAAA
CCCAACATACCCCTGATCGTAATTCTGAGCACTGTCGCGCTCGACGCTGTCGGCATCGGCCTGATTATGC
CGGTGCTGCCGGGCCTCCTGCGCGATCTGGTTCACTCGAACGACGTCACCGCCCACTATGGCATTCTGCT
GGCGCTGTATGCGTTGGTGCAATTTGCCTGCGCACCTGTGCTGGGCGCGCTGTCGGATCGTTTCGGGCGG
CGGCCAATCTTGCTCGTCTCGCTGGCCGGCGCCAGATCTGGGGAACCCTGTGGTTGGCATGCACATACAA
ATGGACGAACGGATAAACCTTTTCACGCCCTTTTAAATATCCGATTATTCTAATAAACGCTCTTTTCTCT
TAGGTTTACCCGCCAATATATCCTGTCAAACACTGATAGTTTAAACTGAAGGCGGGAAACGACAATCTGA
TCATGAGCGGAGAATTAAGGGAGTCACGTTATGACCCCCGCCGATGACGCGGGACAAGCCGTTTTACGTT
TGGAACTGACAGAACCGCAACGTTGAAGGAGCCACTCAGCCGCGGGTTTCTGGAGTTTAATGAGCTAAGC
ACATACGTCAGAAACCATTATTGCGCGTTCAAAAGTCGCCTAAGGTCACTATCAGCTAGCAAATATTTCT
TGTCAAAAATGCTCCACTGACGTTCCATAAATTCCCCTCGGTATCCAATTAGAGTCTCATATTCACTCTC
AATCCAAATAATCTGCACCGGATCTGGATCGTTTCGCATGATTGAACAAGATGGATTGCACGCAGGTTCT
CCGGCCGCTTGGGTGGAGAGGCTATTCGGCTATGACTGGGCACAACAGACAATCGGCTGCTCTGATGCCG
CCGTGTTCCGGCTGTCAGCGCAGGGGCGCCCGGTTCTTTTTGTCAAGACCGACCTGTCCGGTGCCCTGAA
TGAACTGCAGGACGAGGCAGCGCGGCTATCGTGGCTGGCCACGACGGGCGTTCCTTGCGCAGCTGTGCTC
GACGTTGTCACTGAAGCGGGAAGGGACTGGCTGCTATTGGGCGAAGTGCCGGGGCAGGATCTCCTGTCAT
CTCACCTTGCTCCTGCCGAGAAAGTATCCATCATGGCTGATGCAATGCGGCGGCTGCATACGCTTGATCC
GGCTACCTGCCCATTCGACCACCAAGCGAAACATCGCATCGAGCGAGCACGTACTCGGATGGAAGCCGGT
CTTGTCGATCAGGATGATCTGGACGAAGAGCATCAGGGGCTCGCGCCAGCCGAACTGTTCGCCAGGCTCA
AGGCGCGCATGCCCGACGGCGATGATCTCGTCGTGACCCATGGCGATGCCTGCTTGCCGAATATCATGGT
GGAAAATGGCCGCTTTTCTGGATTCATCGACTGTGGCCGGCTGGGTGTGGCGGACCGCTATCAGGACATA
GCGTTGGCTACCCGTGATATTGCTGAAGAGCTTGGCGGCGAATGGGCTGACCGCTTCCTCGTGCTTTACG
GTATCGCCGCTCCCGATTCGCAGCGCATCGCCTTCTATCGCCTTCTTGACGAGTTCTTCTGAGCGGGACT
CTGGGGTTCGAAATGACCGACCAAGCGACGCCCAACCTGCCATCACGAGATTTCGATTCCACCGCCGCCT
TCTATGAAAGGTTGGGCTTCGGAATCGTTTTCCGGGACGCCGGCTGGATGATCCTCCAGCGCGGGGATCT
CATGCTGGAGTTCTTCGCCCACGGGATCTCTGCGGAACAGGCGGTCGAAGGTGCCGATATCATTACGACA
GCAACGGCCGACAAGCACAACGCCACGATCCTGAGCGACAATATGATCGGGCCCGGCGTCCACATCAACG
GCGTCGGCGGCGACTGCCCAGGCAAGACCGAGATGCACCGCGATATCTTGCTGCGTTCGGATATTTTCGT
GGAGTTCCCGCCACAGACCCGGATGATCCCCGATCGTTCAAACATTTGGCAATAAAGTTTCTTAAGATTG
AATCCTGTTGCCGGTCTTGCGATGATTATCATATAATTTCTGTTGAATTACGTTAAGCATGTAATAATTA
ACATGTAATGCATGACGTTATTTATGAGATGGGTTTTTATGATTAGAGTCCCGCAATTATACATTTAATA
CGCGATAGAAAACAAAATATAGCGCGCAAACTAGGATAAATTATCGCGCGCGGTGTCATCTATGTTACTA
GATCGGGCCTCCTGTC
[82 nt withheld, positions 4287-4368]
GCTCTGAGGGA
[161 nt withheld, positions 4380-4540]
T
[41 nt withheld, positions 4542-4582]
T
[62 nt withheld, positions 4584-4645]
A
[35 nt withheld, positions 4647-4681]
CCTCCCTCAATCGGTTGAATGTCGCCCTTTTGTCTTTGGCCCAATACGCAAACCGCCTCTCCCCGCGCGT
TGGCCGATTCATTAATGCAGCTGGCACGACAGGTTTCCCGACTGGAAAGCGGGCAGTGAGCGCAACGCAA
TTAATGTGAGTTAGCTCACTCATTAGGCACCCCAGGCTTTACACTTTATGCTTCCGGCTCGTATGTTGTG
TGGAATTGTGAGCGGATAACAATTTCACACAGGAAACAGCTATGACCATGATTACGCCAAGCTTGCATGC
CTGCAGGTCCCCAGATTAGCCTTTTCAATTTCAGAAAGAATGCTAACCCACAGATGGTTAGAGAGGCTTA
CGCAGCAGGTCTCATCAAGACGATCTACCCGAGCAATAATCTCCAGGAAATCAAATACCTTCCCAAGAAG
GTTAAAGATGCAGTCAAAAGATTCAGGACTAACTGCATCAAGAACACAGAGAAAGATATATTTCTCAAGA
TCAGAAGTACTATTCCAGTATGGACGATTCAAGGCTTGCTTCACAAACCAAGGCAAGTAATAGAGATTGG
AGTCTCTAAAAAGGTAGTTCCCACTGAATCAAAGGCCATGGAGTCAAAGATTCAAATAGAGGACCTAACA
GAACTCGCCGTAAAGACTGGCGAACAGTTCATACAGAGTCTCTTACGACTCAATGACAAGAAGAAAATCT
TCGTCAACATGGTGGAGCACGACACACTTGTCTACTCCAAAAATATCAAAGATACAGTCTCAGAAGACCA
AAGGGCAATTGAGACTTTTCAACAAAGGGTAATATCCGGAAACCTCCTCGGATTCCATTGCCCAGCTATC
TGTCACTTTATTGTGAAGATAGTGGAAAAGGAAGGTGGCTCCTACAAATGCCATCATTGCGATAAAGGAA
AGGCCATCGTTGAAGATGCCTCTGCCGACAGTGGTCCCAAAGATGGACCCCCACCCACGAGGAGCATCGT
GGAAAAAGAAGACGTTCCAACCACGTCTTCAAAGCAAGTGGATTGATGTGATATCTCCACTGACGTAAGG
GATGACGCACAATCCCACTATCCTTCGCAAGACCCTTCCTCTATATAAGGAAGTTCATTTCATTTGGAGA
GAACACGGGGGACTCTAGAGATGGTGAGCAAGGGCGAGGAGCTGTTCACCGGGGTGGTGCCCATCCTGGT
CGAGCTGGACGGCGACGTAAACGGCCACAAGTTCAGCGTGTCCGGCGAGGGCGAGGGCGATGCCACCTAC
GGCAAGCTGACCCTGAAGTTCATCTGCACCACCGGCAAGCTGCCCGTGCCCTGGCCCACCCTCGTGACCA
CCCTGACCTACGGCGTGCAGTGCTTCAGCCGCTACCCCGACCACATGAAGCAGCACGACTTCTTCAAGTC
CGCCATGCCCGAAGGCTACGTCCAGGAGCGCACCATCTTCTTCAAGGACGACGGCAACTACAAGACCCGC
GCCGAGGTGAAGTTCGAGGGCGACACCCTGGTGAACCGCATCGAGCTGAAGGGCATCGACTTCAAGGAGG
ACGGCAACATCCTGGGGCACAAGCTGGAGTACAACTACAACAGCCACAACGTCTATATCATGGCCGACAA
GCAGAAGAACGGCATCAAGGTGAACTTCAAGATCCGCCACAACATCGAGGACGGCAGCGTGCAGCTCGCC
GACCACTACCAGCAGAACACCCCCATCGGCGACGGCCCCGTGCTGCTGCCCGACAACCACTACCTGAGCA
CCCAGTCCGCCCTGAGCAAAGACCCCAACGAGAAGCGCGATCACATGGTCCTGCTGGAGTTCGTGACCGC
CGCCGGGATCACTCTCGGCATGGACGAGCTGTACAAGCAGTGGTCTCTGTCCAGTCCTGGCCTCGTCGGC
CATTCTCGACTAAGTTGGCAGCATCACCCGACGCACTTTGCGCCGAATAAATACCTGTGACGGAAGATCA
CTTCGCAGAATAAATAAATCCTGGTGTCCCTGTTGATACCGGGAAGCCCTGGGCCAACTTTTGGCGAAAA
TGAGACGTTGATCGGCACGTAAGAGGTTCCAACTTTCACCATAATGAAATAAGATCACTACCGGGCGTAT
TTTTTGAGTTATCGAGATTTTCAGGAGCTAAGGAAGCTAAACTTTTGCTGACGAGAACAGGGACTGGTGA
AATGCAGTTTAAGGTTTACACCTATAAAAGAGAGAGCCGTTATCGTCTGTTTGTGGATGTACAGAGTGAT
ATTATTGACACGCCTGGGCGACGGATGGTGATCCCCCTGGCCAGTGCACGTCTGCTGTCAGATAAAGTCT
CCCGTGAACTTTACCCGGTGGTGCATATCGGGGATGAAAGCTGGCGCATGATGACCACCGATATGGCCAG
TGTGCCGGTATCCGTTATCGGGGAAGAAGTGGCTGATCTCAGCCACCGCGAAAATGACATCAAAAACGCC
ATTAACCTGATGTTCTGGGGAATATAAATGTCAGGCTCCCTTATACACAGGGCCAGTCTGGCCACTTGTG
GTCTGCTGAGACCGAGCTCGAATTTCCCCGATCGTTCAAACATTTGGCAATAAAGTTTCTTAAGATTGAA
TCCTGTTGCCGGTCTTGCGATGATTATCATATAATTTCTGTTGAATTACGTTAAGCATGTAATAATTAAC
ATGTAATGCATGACGTTATTTATGAGATGGGTTTTTATGATTAGAGTCCCGCAATTATACATTTAATACG
CGATAGAAAACAAAATATAGCGCGCAAACTAGGATAAATTATCGCGCGCGGTGTCATCTATGTTACTAGA
TCGGGAATTCACTGGCCGTCGTTTTACAACGTCGTGACTGGGAAAACCCTGGCGTTACCCAACTTAATCG
CCTTGCAGCACATCCCCCTTTCGCCAGCTGGCGTAATAGCGAAGAGGCCCGCACCGATCGCCCTTCCCAA
CAGTTGCGCAGCCTGAATG
[44 nt withheld, positions 7641-7684]
C
[141 nt withheld, positions 7686-7826]
CCTTTGACGTTGGAGTCCACGTTCTTT
[37 nt withheld, positions 7854-7890]
ACCCTATCTCGGGCTATTCTTTTGATTTATAAGGGATTTTGCCGATTTCGGAACCACCATCAAACAGGAT
TTTCGCCTGCTGGGGCAAACCAGCGTGGACCGCTTGCTGCAACTCTCTCAGGGCCAGGCGGTGAAGGGCA
ATCAGCTGTTGCCCGTCTCACTGGTGAAAAGAAAAACCACCCCAGTACATTAAAAACGTCCGCAATGTGT
TATTAAGTTGTCTAAGCGTCAATTTGTTTACACCACAATATATCCTGCCACCAGCCAGCCAACAGCTCCC
CGACCGGCAGCTCGGCACAAAATCACCACTCGATACAGGCAGCCCATCAGTCCGGGACGGCGTCAGCGGG
AGAGCCGTTGTAAGGCGGCAGACTTTGCTCATGTTACCGATGCTATTCGGAAGAACGGCAACTAAGCTGC
CGGGTTTGAAACACGGATGATCTCGCGGAGGGTAGCATGTTGATTGTAACGATGACAGAGCGTTGCTGCC
TGTGATCAAATATCATCTCCCTCGCAGAGATCCGAATTATCAGCCTTCTTATTCATTTCTCGCTTAACCG
TGACAGGCTGTCGATCTTGAGAACTATGCCGACATAATAGGAAATCGCTGGATAAAGCCGCTGAGGAAGC
TGAGTGGCGCTATTTCTTTAGAAGTGAACGTTGACGATATCAACTCCCCTATCCATTGCTCACCGAATGG
TACAGGTCGGGGACCCGAAGTTCCGACTGTCGGCCTGATGCATCCCCGGCTGATCGACCCCAGATCTGGG
GCTGAGAAAGCCCAGTAAGGAAACAACTGTAGGTTCGAGTCGCGAGATCCCCCGGAACCAAAGGAAGTAG
GTTAAACCCGCTCCGATCAGGCCGAGCCACGCCAGGCCGAGAACATTGGTTCCTGTAGGCATCGGGATTG
GCGGATCAAACACTAAAGCTACTGGAACGAGCAGAAGTCCTCCGGCCGCCAGTTGCCAGGCGGTAAAGGT
GAGCAGAGGCACGGGAGGTTGCCACTTGCGGGTCAGCACGGTTCCGAACGCCATGGAAACCGCCCCCGCC
AGGCCCGCTGCGACGCCGACAGGATCTAGCGCTGCGTTTGGTGTCAACACCAACAGCGCCACGCCCGCAG
TTCCGCAAATAGCCCCCAGGACCGCCATCAATCGTATCGGGCTACCTAGCAGAGCGGCAGAGATGAACAC
GACCATCAGCGGCTGCACAGCGCCTACCGTCGCCGCGACCCCGCCCGGCAGGCGGTAGACCGAAATAAAC
AACAAGCTCCAGAATAGCGAAATATTAAGTGCGCCGAGGATGAAGATGCGCATCCACCAGATTCCCGTTG
GAATCTGTCGGACGATCATCACGAGCAATAAACCCGCCGGCAACGCCCGCAGCAGCATACCGGCGACCCC
TCGGCCTCGCTGTTCGGGCTCCACGAAAACGCCGGACAGATGCGCCTTGTGAGCGTCCTTGGGGCCGTCC
TCCTGTTTGAAGACCGACAGCCCAATGATCTCGCCGTCGATGTAGGCGCCGAATGCCACGGCATCTCGCA
ACCGTTCAGCGAACGCCTCCATGGGCTTTTTCTCCTCGTGCTCGTAAACGGACCCGAACATCTCTGGAGC
TTTCTTCAGGGCCGACAATCGGATCTCGCGGAAATCCTGCACGTCGGCCGCTCCAAGCCGTCGAATCTGA
GCCTTAATCACAATTGTCAATTTTAATCCTCTGTTTATCGGCAGTTCGTAGAGCGCGCCGTGCGTCCCGA
GCGATACTGAGCGAAGCAAGTGCGTCGAGCAGTGCCCGCTTGTTCCTGAAATGCCAGTAAAGCGCTGGCT
GCTGAACCCCCAGCCGGAACTGACCCCACAAGGCCCTAGCGTTTGCAATGCACCAGGTCATCATTGACCC
AGGCGTGTTCCACCAGGCCGCTGCCTCGCAACTCTTCGCAGGCTTCGCCGACCTGCTCGCGCCACTTCTT
CACGCGGGTGGAATCCGATCCGCACATGAGGCGGAAGGTTTCCAGCTTGAGCGGGTACGGCTCCCGGTGC
GAGCTGAAATAGTCGAACATCCGTCGGGCCGTCGGCGACAGCTTGCGGTACTTCTCCCATATGAATTTCG
TGTAGTGGTCGCCAGCAAACAGCACGACGATTTCCTCGTCGATCAGGACCTGGCAACGGGACGTTTTCTT
GCCACGGTCCAGGACGCGGAAGCGGTGCAGCAGCGACACCGATTCCAGGTGCCCAACGCGGTCGGACGTG
AAGCCCATCGCCGTCGCCTGTAGGCGCGACAGGCATTCCTCGGCCTTCGTGTAATACCGGCCATTGATCG
ACCAGCCCAGGTCCTGGCAAAGCTCGTAGAACGTGAAGGTGATCGGCTCGCCGATAGGGGTGCGCTTCGC
GTACTCCAACACCTGCTGCCACACCAGTTCGTCATCGTCGGCCCGCAGCTCGACGCCGGTGTAGGTGATC
TTCACGTCCTTGTTGACGTGGAAAATGACCTTGTTTTGCAGCGCCTCGCGCGGGATTTTCTTGTTGCGCG
TGGTGAACAGGGCAGAGCGGGCCGTGTCGTTTGGCATCGCTCGCATCGTGTCCGGCCACGGCGCAATATC
GAACAAGGAAAGCTGCATTTCCTTGATCTGCTGCTTCGTGTGTTTCAGCAACGCGGCTTGCTTGGCCTCG
CTGACCTGTTTTGCCAGGTCCTCGCCGGCGGTTTTTCGCTTCTTGGTCGTCATAGTTCCTCGCGTGTCGA
TGGTCATCGACTTCGCCAAACCTGCCGCCTCCTGTTCGAGACGACGCGAACGCTCCACGGCGGCCGATGG
CGCGGGCAGGGCAGGGGGAGCCAGTTGCACGCTGTCGCGCTCGATCTTGGCCGTAGCTTGCTGGACCATC
GAGCCGACGGACTGGAAGGTTTCGCGGGGCGCACGCATGACGGTGCGGCTTGCGATGGTTTCGGCATCCT
CGGCGGAAAACCCCGCGTCGATCAGTTCTTGCCTGTATGCCTTCCGGTCAAACGTCCGATTCATTCACCC
TCCTTGCGGGATTGCCCCGACTCACGCCGGGGCAATGTGCCCTTATTCCTGATTTGACCCGCCTGGTGCC
TTGGTGTCCAGATAATCCACCTTATCGGCAATGAAGTCGGTCCCGTAGACCGTCTGGCCGTCCTTCTCGT
ACTTGGTATTCCGAATCTTGCCCTGCACGAATACCAGCGACCCCTTGCCCAAATACTTGCCGTGGGCCTC
GGCCTGAGAGCCAAAACACTTGATGCGGAAGAAGTCGGTGCGCTCCTGCTTGTCGCCGGCATCGTTGCGC
CACATCTAGGTACTAAAACAATTCATCCAGTAAAATATAATATTTTATTTTCTCCCAATCAGGCTTGATC
CCCAGTAAGTCAAAAAATAGCTCGACATACTGTTCTTCCCCGATATCCTCCCTGATCGACCGGACGCAGA
AGGCAATGTCATACCACTTGTCCGCCCTGCCGCTTCTCCCAAGATCAATAAAGCCACTTACTTTGCCATC
TTTCACAAAGATGTTGCTGTCTCCCAGGTCGCCGTGGGAAAAGACAAGTTCCTCTTCGGGCTTTTCCGTC
TTTAAAAAATCATACAGCTCGCGCGGATCTTTAAATGGAGTGTCTTCTTCCCAGTTTTCGCAATCCACAT
CGGCCAGATCGTTATTCAGTAAGTAATCCAATTCGGCTAAGCGGCTGTCTAAGCTATTCGTATAGGGACA
ATCCGATATGTCGATGGAGTGAAAGAGCCTGATGCACTCCGCATACAGCTCGATAATCTTTTCAGGGCTT
TGTTCATCTTCATACTCTTCCGAGCAAAGGACGCCATCGGCCTCACTCATGAGCAGATTGCTCCAGCCAT
CATGCCGTTCAAAGTGCAGGACCTTTGGAACAGGCAGCTTTCCTTCCAGCCATAGCATCATGTCCTTTTC
CCGTTCCACATCATAGGTGGTCCCTTTATACCGGCTGTCCGTCATTTTTAAATATAGGTTTTCATTTTCT
CCCACCAGCTTATATACCTTAGCAGGAGACATTCCTTCCGTATCTTTTACGCAGCGGTATTTTTCGATCA
GTTTTTTCAATTCCGGTGATATTCTCATTTTAGCCATTTATTATTTCCTTCCTCTTTTCTACAGTATTTA
AAGATACCCCAAGAAGCTAATTATAACAAGACGAACTCCAATTCACTGTTCCTTGCATTCTAAAACCTTA
AATACCAGAAAACAGCTTTTTCAAAGTTGTTTTCAAAGTTGGCGTATAACATAGTATCGACGGAGCCGAT
TTTGAAACCACAATTATGGGTGATGCTGCCAACTTACTGATTTAGTGTATGATGGTGTTTTTGAGGTGCT
CCAGTGGCTTCTGTTTCTATCAGCTGTCCCTCCTGTTCAGCTACTGACGGGGTGGTGCGTAACGGCAAAA
GCACCGCCGGACATCAGCGCTATCTCTGCTCTCACTGCCGTAAAACATGGCAACTGCAGTTCACTTACAC
CGCTTCTCAACCCGGTACGCACCAGAAAATCATTGATATGGCCATGAATGGCGTTGGATGCCGGGCAACA
GCCCGCATTATGGGCGTTGGCCTCAACACGATTTTACGTCACTTAAAAAACTCAGGCCGCAGTCGGTAAC
CTCGCGCATACAGCCGGGCAGTGACGTCATCGTCTGCGCGGAAATGGACGAACAGTGGGGCTATGTCGGG
GCTAAATCGCGCCAGCGCTGGCTGTTTTACGCGTATGACAGTCTCCGGAAGACGGTTGTTGCGCACGTAT
TCGGTGAACGCACTATGGCGACGCTGGGGCGTCTTATGAGCCTGCTGTCACCCTTTGACGTGGTGATATG
GATGACGGATGGCTGGCCGCTGTATGAATCCCGCCTGAAGGGAAAGCTGCACGTAATCAGCAAGCGATAT
ACGCAGCGAATTGAGCGGCATAACCTGAATCTGAGGCAGCACCTGGCACGGCTGGGACGGAAGTCGCTGT
CGTTCTCAAAATCGGTGGAGCTGCATGACAAAGTCATCGGGCATTATCTGAACATAAAACACTATCAATA
AGTTGGAGTCATTACCCAATTATGATAGAATTTACAAGCTATAAGGTTATTGTCCTGGGTTTCAAGCATT
AGTCCATGCAAGTTTTTATGCTTTGCCCATTCTATAGATATATTGATAAGCGCGCTGCCTATGCCTTGCC
CCCTGAAATCCTTACATACGGCGATATCTTCTATATAAAAGATATATTATCTTATCAGTATTGTCAATAT
ATTCAAGGCAATCTGCCTCCTCATCCTCTTCATCCTCTTCGTCTTGGTAGCTTTTTAAATATGGCGCTTC
ATAGAGTAATTCTGTAAAGGTCCAATTCTCGTTTTCATACCTCGGTATAATCTTACCTATCACCTCAAAT
GGTTCGCTGGGTTTATCGCACCCCCGAACACGAGCACGGCACCCGCGACCACTATGCCAAGAATGCCCAA
GGTAAAAATTGCCGGCCCCGCCATGAAGTCCGTGAATGCCCCGACGGCCGAAGTGAAGGGCAGGCCGCCA
CCCAGGCCGCCGCCCTCACTGCCCGGCACCTGGTCGCTGAATGTCGATGCCAGCACCTGCGGCACGTCAA
TGCTTCCGGGCGTCGCGCTCGGGCTGATCGCCCATCCCGTTACTGCCCCGATCCCGGCAATGGCAAGGAC
TGCCAGCGCTGCCATTTTTGGGGTGAGGCCGTTCGCGGCCGAGGGGCGCAGCCCCTGGGGGGATGGGAGG
CCCGCGTTAGCGGGCCGGGAGGGTTCGAGAAGGGGGGGCACCCCCCTTCGGCGTGCGCGGTCACGCGCAC
AGGGCGCAGCCCTGGTTAAAAACAAGGTTTATAAATATTGGTTTAAAAGCAGGTTAAAAGACAGGTTAGC
GGTGGCCGAAAAACGGGCGGAAACCCTTGCAAATGCTGGATTTTCTGCCTGTGGACAGCCCCTCAAATGT
CAATAGGTGCGCCCCTCATCTGTCAGCACTCTGCCCCTCAAGTGTCAAGGATCGCGCCCCTCATCTGTCA
GTAGTCGCGCCCCTCAAGTGTCAATACCGCAGGGCACTTATCCCCAGGCTTGTCCACATCATCTGTGGGA
AACTCGCGTAAAATCAGGCGTTTTCGCCGATTTGCGAGGCTGGCCAGCTCCACGTCGCCGGCCGAAATCG
AGCCTGCCCCTCATCTGTCAACGCCGCGCCGGGTGAGTCGGCCCCTCAAGTGTCAACGTCCGCCCCTCAT
CTGTCAGTGAGGGCCAAGTTTTCCGCGAGGTATCCACAACGCCGGCGGCCGCGGTGTCTCGCACACGGCT
TCGACGGCGTTTCTGGCGCGTTTGCAGGGCCATAGACGGCCGCCAGCCCAGCGGCGAGGGCAACCAGCCC
GG
Features (pLannotate 1.2.2; 34 found; start..end, strand, type, name):
     12..107     -  CDS            traI (fragment): TRAI6_ECOLX - Experimental evidence at protein level: Swiss-Prot protein existence level 1. The initiation process of transfer DNA synthesis requires the interaction of at least three plasmid-specific components (TraH, I, and J) at the transfer origin resulting in the assembly of a specialised nucleoprotein complex - the relaxosome. Site- and strand-specific cleavage at the transfer origin is dependent on TraI and TraJ. From Escherichia coli.
    145..516     -  CDS            traJ: oriT-recognizing protein; traJ
    549..658     -  oriT           oriT: incP origin of transfer
    790..980     +  rep_origin     ori (fragment): high-copy-number ColE1/pMB1/pBR322/pUC origin of replication
   1339..1989    -  CDS            TetR: tetracycline resistance regulatory protein; tetR
   2095..2344    +  CDS            TcR (fragment): tetracycline efflux protein; tetA; confers resistance to tetracycline
   2454..2478    -  misc_feature   RB T-DNA repeat: right border repeat from nopaline C58 T-DNA
   2634..2817    +  promoter       NOS promoter: nopaline synthase promoter NOS promoter
   2838..3632    +  CDS            NeoR/KanR: aminoglycoside phosphotransferase from Tn5; aph(3')-II (or nptII); confers resistance to neomycin, kanamycin, and G418 (Geneticin®)
   3653..3802    +  CDS            ble (fragment): BLE_KLEPN - Experimental evidence at protein level: Swiss-Prot protein existence level 1. Binding protein with a strong affinity to the bleomycin family of antibiotics. Binds to CL990; an antimitotic-antibiotic compound. From Klebsiella pneumoniae.
   3809..4015    +  CDS            ocd (fragment): OCD_AGRFC - Experimental evidence at protein level: Swiss-Prot protein existence level 1. Catalyzes the conversion of L-ornithine into L-proline with release of ammonia. Is involved in the utilization of nopaline, a catabolic pathway that proceeds through L-arginine and L-ornithine to L-proline. Nopaline is a predominant opine in plant cells transformed with Ti plasmid pTiC58. From Agrobacterium fabrum (strain C58 / ATCC 33970) (Agrobacterium tumefaciens (strain C58)).
   4022..4274    +  terminator     NOS terminator: nopaline synthase terminator and poly(A) signal
   4278..4721    +  CDS            M13 gene III (fragment) (sequence partly withheld): pIII; III; minor coat protein
   4720..4810    +  CDS            lacI (fragment): lac repressor; lacI; The lac repressor binds to the lac operator to inhibit transcription in E. coli. This inhibition can be relieved by adding lactose or isopropyl-β-D-thiogalactopyranoside (IPTG).
   4823..4844    +  protein_bind   CAP binding site: CAP binding activates transcription in the presence of cAMP. E. coli catabolite activator protein
   4859..4889    +  promoter       lac promoter: promoter for the E. coli lac operon
   4893..4915    +  protein_bind   lac operator (fragment): The lac repressor binds to the lac operator to inhibit transcription in E. coli. This inhibition can be relieved by adding lactose or isopropyl-β-D-thiogalactopyranoside (IPTG). lac repressor encoded by lacI
   4950..4970    -  misc_feature   MCS (fragment): pUC18/19 multiple cloning site
   5461..5802    +  promoter       CaMV 35S promoter: strong constitutive promoter from cauliflower mosaic virus
   5822..6538    +  CDS            EGFP: EGFP is a basic (constitutively fluorescent) green fluorescent protein published in 1996, derived from Aequorea victoria. It is reported to be a rapidly-maturing weak dimer with moderate acid sensitivity.
   6720..6822    +  promoter       cat promoter: promoter of the E. coli cat gene encoding chloramphenicol acetyltransferase
   6853..7155    +  CDS            ccdB: CCDB_ECOLI - Also known as G, letB, letD. Experimental evidence at protein level: Swiss-Prot protein existence level 1. Toxic component of a type II toxin-antitoxin (TA) system, functioning in plasmid maintainence. Responsible for the post- segregational killing (PSK) of plasmid-free cells, also referred to as a plasmid addiction system. Half-life of over 2 hours. Cell killing by CcdB is accompanied by filamentation, defects in chromosome and plasmid segregation, defects in cell division, formation of anucleate cells, decreased DNA synthesis and plasmid loss. Interferes with the activity of DN
   7231..7483    +  terminator     NOS terminator: nopaline synthase terminator and poly(A) signal
   7488..7643    +  CDS            lacZα (fragment) (sequence partly withheld): LacZα fragment of β-galactosidase; lacZ fragment
   7641..7941    +  rep_origin     M13 ori (fragment) (sequence partly withheld): M13 bacteriophage origin of replication; arrow indicates direction of (+) strand synthesis
   7942..8072    +  CDS            lacI (fragment): lac repressor; lacI; The lac repressor binds to the lac operator to inhibit transcription in E. coli. This inhibition can be relieved by adding lactose or isopropyl-β-D-thiogalactopyranoside (IPTG).
   8126..8150    -  misc_feature   LB T-DNA repeat: left border repeat from nopaline C58 T-DNA
   9659..9722    -  CDS            TetR (fragment): tetracycline resistance regulatory protein; tetR
   9749..10894   -  CDS            trfA: TRFA_ECOLX - Experimental evidence at protein level: Swiss-Prot protein existence level 1. Also involved in plasmid copy number control, promoting intermolecular coupling of protein bound iterons at oriV, which inhibits replication initiation. From Escherichia coli.
  11193..11987   -  CDS            KanR: aminoglycoside phosphotransferase; aphA-3; confers resistance to kanamycin
  12179..12946   +  mobile_element IS1: prokaryotic transposable element IS1
  12955..13104   -  CDS            satA (fragment): STA_BACSU - Also known as yyaR. Experimental evidence at protein level: Swiss-Prot protein existence level 1. Involved in resistance to streptothricin, a broad-spectrum antibiotic produced by streptomycetes. Detoxifies streptothricin via acetylation of the beta amino group of the first beta-lysyl moiety of streptothricin. From Bacillus subtilis (strain 168).
  13300..13575   -  CDS            klaC (fragment): KLAC_ECOLX - Also known as telB. Protein predicted: Swiss-Prot protein existence level 4. Belongs to the kla operon, which is associated with cryptic tellurite resistance, and IncW plasmid fertility inhibition. From Escherichia coli.
  13639..8       -  rep_origin     oriV (across the origin): incP origin of replication
