[The description below was written by a language model from this plasmid's Addgene catalogue record and pLannotate feature annotations shown in this document.]
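Description:
pNC-121-SubN is an empty plant expression backbone derived from the binary vector pBI121, built as part of a Nimble Cloning-compatible vector series and intended for protein subcellular localization studies in plants. It keeps the broad-host-range IncP replication machinery typical of this backbone family: oriV with the trfA replication initiator, plus oriT and traJ for conjugal mobilization. This is consistent with its low-copy status and with the usual use of such vectors in both E. coli and Agrobacterium. Bacterial selection is by kanamycin through an aphA-3-type KanR gene outside the T-DNA. Several backbone remnants are also annotated, including an IS1 element, fragments of tetR/tetA, and a partial ColE1-type origin.

Between the nopaline-type right and left T-DNA border repeats lie two units. The first is a plant selectable marker, NeoR/KanR (nptII) driven by the NOS promoter and ended by a NOS terminator. The second is the expression cassette: a CaMV 35S promoter drives EGFP, followed by a cat promoter-ccdB counterselection cassette and a second NOS terminator. The depositor describes this arrangement as "GFP-NC frame". This indicates that a gene of interest replaces the ccdB segment at the Nimble Cloning site and is thereby fused downstream of EGFP, giving an N-terminally GFP-tagged protein expressed constitutively in plant cells.

Because ccdB is toxic to ordinary E. coli strains, the empty vector is maintained in a ccdB-tolerant strain, and non-recombinant plasmids are selected against after cloning. No insert is present in the deposited construct. The fluorescent fusions it produces are meant for imaging where a protein localizes after the T-DNA is delivered into plant cells.
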