Addgene plasmid #193408: pNC-121-SubN
Purpose: (Empty Backbone) Nimble cloning-compatible vector for protein subcellular localization in plants
Depositing lab: Pu Yan. Depositing organization: Chinese Academy of Tropical Agricultural Sciences. Publication: A Nimble Cloning-compatible vector system for high-throughput gene functional analysis in plants. Yan P, Tuo D, Shen W, Deng H, Zhou P, Gao X. Plant Commun. 2023 Mar 13;4(2):100471. doi: 10.1016/j.xplc.2022.100471. Epub 2022 Nov 9. PubMed 36352791.
Backbone
  Vector backbone: pBI121
  Vector type: Plant Expression
Growth in bacteria
  Bacterial resistance: Kanamycin, 50 μg/mL
  Growth temperature: 37°C
  Growth strain: ccdB Survival
  Copy number: Low Copy
Gene/Insert
  Gene/Insert name: None
Terms and licenses: Academic/Nonprofit Terms; Industry Terms: Not Available to Industry
Depositor comments: GFP-NC frame
How to cite: pNC-121-SubN was a gift from Pu Yan (Addgene plasmid # 193408 ; http://n2t.net/addgene:193408 ; RRID:Addgene_193408)
